>Addgene plasmid #123184 | pSB139 - pL0_ZCT1 (CDS1) | addgene full sequence | sequence record 241417 | Addgene NGS Result
ATGGTTTCTTAGACGTCAGGTGGCACTTTTCGGGGAAATGTGCGCGGAACCCCTATTTGTTTATTTTTCT
AAATACATTCAAATATGTATCCGCTCATGAGACAATAACCCTGATAAATGCTTCAATAATATTGAAAAAG
GAAGAGTATGCGCTCACGCAACTGGTCCAGAACCTTGACCGAACGCAGCGGTGGTAACGGCGCAGTGGCG
GTTTTCATGGCTTGTTATGACTGTTTTTTTTTGGGGTACAGTCTATGCCTCGGGCATCCAAGCAGCAAGC
GCGTTACGCCGTGGGTCGATGTTTGATGTTATGGAGCAGCAACGATGTTACGCAGCAGGGCAGTCGCCCT
AAAACAAAGTTAAACATCATGAGGGAAGCGGTGATCGCCGAAGTATCGACTCAACTATCAGAGGTAGTTG
GCGTCATCGAGCGCCATCTCGAACCGACGTTGCTGGCCGTACATTTGTACGGCTCCGCAGTGGATGGCGG
CCTGAAGCCACACAGCGATATTGATTTGCTGGTTACGGTGACCGTAAGGCTTGATGAAACAACGCGGCGA
GCTTTGATCAACGACCTTTTGGAAACTTCGGCTTCCCCTGGAGAGAGCGAGATTCTCCGCGCTGTAGAAG
TCACCATTGTTGTGCACGACGACATCATTCCGTGGCGTTATCCAGCTAAGCGCGAACTGCAATTTGGAGA
ATGGCAGCGCAATGACATTCTTGCAGGTATCTTCGAGCCAGCCACGATCGACATTGATCTGGCTATCTTG
CTGACAAAAGCAAGAGAACATAGCGTTGCCTTGGTAGGTCCAGCGGCGGAGGAACTCTTTGATCCGGTTC
CTGAACAGGATCTATTTGAGGCGCTAAATGAAACCTTAACGCTATGGAACTCGCCGCCCGACTGGGCTGG
CGATGAGCGAAATGTAGTGCTTACGTTGTCCCGCATTTGGTACAGCGCAGTAACCGGCAAAATCGCGCCG
AAGGATGTCGCTGCCGACTGGGCAATGGAGCGCCTGCCGGCCCAGTATCAGCCCGTCATACTTGAAGCTA
GACAGGCTTATCTTGGACAAGAAGAAGATCGCTTGGCCTCGCGCGCAGATCAGTTGGAAGAATTTGTCCA
TTACGTAAAAGGCGAGATCACCAAGGTAGTCGGCAAATAACTGTCAGACCAAGTTTACTCATATATACTT
TAGATTGATTTAAAACTTCATTTTTAATTTAAAAGGATCTAGGTGAAGATCCTTTTTGATAATCTCATGA
CCAAAATCCCTTAACGTGAGTTTTCGTTCCACTGAGCGTCAGACCCCGTAGAAAAGATCAAAGGATCTTC
TTGAGATCCTTTTTTTCTGCGCGTAATCTGCTGCTTGCAAACAAAAAAACCACCGCTACCAGCGGTGGTT
TGTTTGCCGGATCAAGAGCTACCAACTCTTTTTCCGAAGGTAACTGGCTTCAGCAGAGCGCAGATACCAA
ATACTGTTCTTCTAGTGTAGCCGTAGTTAGGCCACCACTTCAAGAACTCTGTAGCACCGCCTACATACCT
CGCTCTGCTAATCCTGTTACCAGTGGCTGCTGCCAGTGGCGATAAGTCGTGTCTTACCGGGTTGGACTCA
AGACGATAGTTACCGGATAAGGCGCAGCGGTCGGGCTGAACGGGGGGTTCGTGCACACAGCCCAGCTTGG
AGCGAACGACCTACACCGAACTGAGATACCTACAGCGTGAGCTATGAGAAAGCGCCACGCTTCCCGAAGG
GAGAAAGGCGGACAGGTATCCGGTAAGCGGCAGGGTCGGAACAGGAGAGCGCACGAGGGAGCTTCCAGGG
GGAAACGCCTGGTATCTTTATAGTCCTGTCGGGTTTCGCCACCTCTGACTTGAGCGTCGATTTTTGTGAT
GCTCGTCAGGGGGGCGGAGCCTATGGAAAAACGCCAGCAACGCGGCCTTTTTACGGTTCCTGGCCTTTTG
CTGGCCTTTTGCTCACATGTTCTTTCCTGCGTTATCCCCTGATTCTGTGGATAACCGTATTACCGCCTTT
GAGTGAGCTGATACCGCTCGCCGCAGCCGAACGACCGAGCGCAGCGAGTCAGTGAGCGAGGAAGCGGAAG
AGCGCCCAATACGCAAACCGCCTCTCCCCGCGCGTTGGCCGATTCATTAATCACTCTGTGGTCTCAAATG
GGCGTGAAGAGATTCAGAGAAGAACAATCCGCAAATTGTTTGATGCTTCTTTCTAAAGTCGGATTATTAT
CAGAAATGGAGAAATCAGCAGTACCGGCGTTGAAACCCGGCGCCGGCGGACGAATTTATGAGTGCAAAAC
TTGTAAAAAGCAATTTCTCACTTTTCAGGCTTTAGGCGGTCACCGAGCGAGTCACAAGAAGCTTAGATTA
ATGGCGGCAGATCTACTCCATCAATCTTTAGCGGTGACGAAGCCGAAAACTCATGCTTGTTCTATATGTG
GCCTCGAATTTCCATTAGGTCAGGCTCTCGGAGGTCATATGAGACGCCACCGCGGCGCCGCCTTGGATGG
AGAGAAACCGGTGGTGGTGAGTGATAAACCTGTTGCAAAGGCGGTACCATTCCTGATGAGATCTAATAGC
AGTAAGAGGATTTTTGGATTTGAAGTTGACGGATTGGATCTGAATTTGACGCCTGAGGACAACGATCCGG
ACGAGCGAGACAAGTTTCCTCCCTTACTGGAATTTTTCGTCTAAGCTTTGAGACCACGAAGTGGCTCTTC
AGTGGACGAAAGGGCCTCGTGATACGCCTATTTTTATAGGTTAATGTCATGATAATA
Features (pLannotate 1.2.2; 7 found; start..end, strand, type, name):
     43..147     +  promoter       AmpR promoter: bla
    138..218     -  CDS            int (fragment): INT2_ECOLX - Protein inferred from homology: Swiss-Prot protein existence level 3. Putative integrase believed to be involved in the insertion of antibiotic resistance genes into plasmids and transposons. From Escherichia coli.
    306..362     +  CDS            GmR (fragment): gentamycin acetyltransferase; aacC1; confers resistance to gentamycin
    369..1157    +  CDS            aadA: S3AD_ECOLX - Experimental evidence at protein level: Swiss-Prot protein existence level 1. Mediates bacterial resistance to the antibiotics streptomycin and spectinomycin. From Escherichia coli.
   1331..1919    +  rep_origin     ori: high-copy-number ColE1/pMB1/pBR322/pUC origin of replication
   2102..2151    +  CDS            lacI (fragment): lac repressor; lacI; The lac repressor binds to the lac operator to inhibit transcription in E. coli. This inhibition can be relieved by adding lactose or isopropyl-β-D-thiogalactopyranoside (IPTG).
   2294..2437    +  CDS            ZAT5 (fragment): ZAT5_ARATH - Experimental evidence at transcript level: Swiss-Prot protein existence level 2. Probable transcription factor that may be involved in stress responses. From Arabidopsis thaliana (Mouse-ear cress).
