[The description below was written by a language model from this plasmid's Addgene catalogue record and pLannotate feature annotations shown in this document.]
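Description:
pSB139 - pL0_ZCT1 (CDS1) is a level 0 part plasmid for the MoClo Golden Gate modular cloning system. It is built on the pICH41308 acceptor backbone (about 2.2 kb without insert) and carries the coding sequence of ZCT1, a zinc finger transcription factor from Catharanthus roseus. It is not an expression vector in its own right. It stores a 537 bp coding sequence as a standardised part in the CDS1 position. The record lists no plant promoter or terminator, consistent with these being supplied by other level 0 modules when a transcription unit is assembled. The insert contains no BpiI or BsaI sites, so the Type IIS enzymes used in MoClo assembly will not cut within the gene.

The plasmid is maintained in E. coli at high copy through a ColE1/pUC-type origin. Selection is with spectinomycin and streptomycin, conferred by the aadA gene, with an AmpR (bla) promoter annotated upstream of it. The short integrase, gentamicin acetyltransferase and lacI fragments in the feature table look like backbone remnants rather than functional genes. The automated annotation does not name ZCT1 itself. It instead marks part of the insert region as a fragment resembling Arabidopsis ZAT5, which likely reflects similarity between zinc finger proteins rather than a different insert.

ZCT1 is described as a repressor of the C. roseus STR1 promoter. The part is intended for assembling plant expression constructs used to study gene function and transcriptional regulation in C. roseus, for example in transient expression assays in seedlings.
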