Addgene plasmid #123184: pSB139 - pL0_ZCT1 (CDS1)
Purpose: Golden Gate (MoClo; CDS1) compatible ZCT1 gene from Catharanthus roseus; a repressor of the STR1 promoter from C. roseus
Depositing lab: Erin Cram & Carolyn Lee-Parsons. Depositing organization: Northeastern University. Publication: EASI Transformation: An Efficient Transient Expression Method for Analyzing Gene Function in Catharanthus roseus Seedlings. Mortensen S, Bernal-Franco D, Cole LF, Sathitloetsakun S, Cram EJ, Lee-Parsons CWT. Front Plant Sci. 2019 Jun 11;10:755. doi: 10.3389/fpls.2019.00755. eCollection 2019. PubMed 31263474.
Backbone
  Vector backbone: pICH41308
  Backbone manufacturer: Weber et al., 2011 (DOI:10.1371/journal.pone.0016765)
  Backbone size w/o insert (bp): 2247
  Vector type: Plant Expression ; part for plant expression
Growth in bacteria
  Bacterial resistance: Spectinomycin and Streptomycin, 50 & 50 μg/mL
  Growth temperature: 37°C
  Growth strain: DH5alpha
  Copy number: High Copy
Gene/Insert
  Gene/Insert name: ZCT1 from Catharanthus roseus (alt name: GenBank: AJ632082.1)
  Species: Catharanthus roseus
  Insert size (bp): 537
  Mutation: No BpiI and BsaI sites
  Cloning method: Restriction Enzyme; 5′ cloning site Unknown (unknown if destroyed); 3′ cloning site Unknown (unknown if destroyed)
Terms and licenses: Academic/Nonprofit Terms; Industry Terms: Not Available to Industry
Depositor comments: Golden Gate (MoClo - Weber et al., 2011), CDS1 position, zinc finger Catharanthus transcription factor (ZCT1, GenBank: AJ632082.1); repressor of the Catharanthus roseus STR1 promoter
How to cite: pSB139 - pL0_ZCT1 (CDS1) was a gift from Erin Cram & Carolyn Lee-Parsons (Addgene plasmid # 123184 ; http://n2t.net/addgene:123184 ; RRID:Addgene_123184)
